Addgene plasmid #178648: pmcherry α-catenin M319G/R326E
Purpose: express α-catenin with M319G/R326E mutation
Depositing lab: Daniel Conway. Depositing organization: Virginia Commonwealth University. Publication: alpha-catenin Dependent Vinculin Recruitment to Adherens Junctions is Antagonistic to Focal Adhesions. Bejar-Padilla V, Cabe JI, Lopez S, Narayanan V, Mezher M, Maruthamuthu V, Conway DE. Mol Biol Cell. 2022 Aug 3:mbcE22020071. doi: 10.1091/mbc.E22-02-0071. PubMed 35921161.
Backbone
  Vector backbone: pmcherryC1
  Backbone size w/o insert (bp): 4721
  Total vector size (bp): 7400
  Vector type: Mammalian Expression
  Selectable markers: Neomycin (select with G418)
Growth in bacteria
  Bacterial resistance: Kanamycin, 50 μg/mL
  Growth temperature: 37°C
  Growth strain: DH5alpha
  Copy number: High Copy
Gene/Insert
  Gene/Insert name: α-catenin (alt name: CTNNA1)
  Species: H. sapiens (human)
  Mutation: M319G/R326E
  GenBank ID: NM_001903
  Entrez Gene: CTNNA1 (a.k.a. CAP102, MDBS2, MDPT2)
  Tag / fusion protein: mcherry (N terminal on insert)
  Cloning method: Restriction Enzyme; 5′ cloning site Bglii (unknown if destroyed); 3′ cloning site ecori (unknown if destroyed)
  Sequencing primers: 5′ mcherryfwd
Terms and licenses: Academic/Nonprofit Terms; Industry Terms: Not Available to Industry
How to cite: pmcherry α-catenin M319G/R326E was a gift from Daniel Conway (Addgene plasmid # 178648 ; http://n2t.net/addgene:178648 ; RRID:Addgene_178648)
