[The description below was written by a language model from this plasmid's Addgene catalogue record and pLannotate feature annotations shown in this document.]
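Description:
pmcherry α-catenin M319G/R326E is a mammalian expression plasmid built on the pmCherry-C1 backbone. It produces human α-catenin (CTNNA1) carrying the M319G and R326E substitutions, fused at its N-terminus to the monomeric red fluorescent protein mCherry. The sequenced plasmid is about 7.4 kb. It replicates in E. coli from a high-copy ColE1/pUC-type origin and also carries an f1 phage origin. A single NeoR/KanR (Tn5 aminoglycoside phosphotransferase) gene provides both selections. A bacterial bla-type promoter drives it for kanamycin resistance in bacteria. The SV40 enhancer/early promoter, paired with an HSV TK polyadenylation signal, drives it in mammalian cells so that stable transfectants can be selected with G418. The short large T antigen, ble and bGH poly(A) fragments in the feature table look like partial annotation matches within backbone sequence rather than functional elements.

The expression cassette begins with the human CMV immediate-early enhancer and promoter. The mCherry coding sequence follows, and the full-length CTNNA1 open reading frame lies a few codons downstream on the same strand, which fits the in-frame fusion the record describes. The insert was cloned between BglII and EcoRI sites of the polylinker. A remnant of the multiple cloning site and the SV40 polyadenylation signal terminate the transcript.

The stated purpose is simply to express this α-catenin double mutant, and the record does not describe the functional effect of the mutations. The associated publication concerns α-catenin-dependent recruitment of vinculin to adherens junctions and its antagonism with focal adhesions. This suggests the construct is used to visualise the mutant protein in live or fixed cells and to test how altered α-catenin behaviour affects junctional vinculin.
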