Features (pLannotate 1.2.2; 15 found; start..end, strand, type, name):
     61..364     +  enhancer       CMV enhancer: human cytomegalovirus immediate early enhancer
    365..568     +  promoter       CMV promoter: human cytomegalovirus (CMV) immediate early promoter
    613..1320    +  CDS            mCherry: mCherry is a basic (constitutively fluorescent) red fluorescent protein published in 2004, derived from Discosoma sp.. It is reported to be a very rapidly-maturing monomer with low acid sensitivity.
   1336..4053    +  CDS            CTNNA1: CTNA1_HUMAN - Experimental evidence at protein level: Swiss-Prot protein existence level 1. Associates with the cytoplasmic domain of a variety of cadherins. The association of catenins to cadherins produces a complex which is linked to the actin filament network, and which seems to be of primary importance for cadherins cell-adhesion properties. Can associate with both E- and N-cadherins. Originally believed to be a stable component of E-cadherin/catenin adhesion complexes and to mediate the linkage of cadherins to the actin cytoskeleton at adherens junctions. In contrast, cortical actin was
   4057..4093    +  misc_feature   MCS (fragment): multiple cloning site
   4110..4194    +  CDS            large T antigen (fragment): large T antigen from SV40 (simian virus 40)
   4217..4338    +  polyA_signal   SV40 poly(A) signal: SV40 polyadenylation signal
   4372..4800    -  rep_origin     f1 ori (sequence partly withheld): f1 bacteriophage origin of replication; arrow indicates direction of (+) strand synthesis
   4827..4931    +  promoter       AmpR promoter: bla
   4933..5290    +  promoter       SV40 promoter: SV40 enhancer and early promoter
   5325..6119    +  CDS            NeoR/KanR: aminoglycoside phosphotransferase from Tn5; aph(3')-II (or nptII); confers resistance to neomycin, kanamycin, and G418 (Geneticin®)
   6140..6292    +  CDS            ble (fragment): BLE_KLEPN - Experimental evidence at protein level: Swiss-Prot protein existence level 1. Binding protein with a strong affinity to the bleomycin family of antibiotics. Binds to CL990; an antimitotic-antibiotic compound. From Klebsiella pneumoniae.
   6351..6398    +  polyA_signal   HSV TK poly(A) signal: herpes simplex virus thymidine kinase polyadenylation signal (Cole and Stacy, 1985)
   6489..6505    -  polyA_signal   bGH poly(A) signal (fragment): bovine growth hormone polyadenylation signal
   6727..7315    +  rep_origin     ori: high-copy-number ColE1/pMB1/pBR322/pUC origin of replication
>Addgene plasmid #178648 | pmcherry α-catenin M319G/R326E | addgene full sequence | sequence record 351550 | Addgene NGS Result
TAGTTATTAATAGTAATCAATTACGGGGTCATTAGTTCATAGCCCATATATGGAGTTCCGCGTTACATAA
CTTACGGTAAATGGCCCGCCTGGCTGACCGCCCAACGACCCCCGCCCATTGACGTCAATAATGACGTATG
TTCCCATAGTAACGCCAATAGGGACTTTCCATTGACGTCAATGGGTGGAGTATTTACGGTAAACTGCCCA
CTTGGCAGTACATCAAGTGTATCATATGCCAAGTACGCCCCCTATTGACGTCAATGACGGTAAATGGCCC
GCCTGGCATTATGCCCAGTACATGACCTTATGGGACTTTCCTACTTGGCAGTACATCTACGTATTAGTCA
TCGCTATTACCATGGTGATGCGGTTTTGGCAGTACATCAATGGGCGTGGATAGCGGTTTGACTCACGGGG
ATTTCCAAGTCTCCACCCCATTGACGTCAATGGGAGTTTGTTTTGGCACCAAAATCAACGGGACTTTCCA
AAATGTCGTAACAACTCCGCCCCATTGACGCAAATGGGCGGTAGGCGTGTACGGTGGGAGGTCTATATAA
GCAGAGCTGGTTTAGTGAACCGTCAGATCCGCTAGCGCTACCGGTCGCCACCATGGTGAGCAAGGGCGAG
GAGGATAACATGGCCATCATCAAGGAGTTCATGCGCTTCAAGGTGCACATGGAGGGCTCCGTGAACGGCC
ACGAGTTCGAGATCGAGGGCGAGGGCGAGGGCCGCCCCTACGAGGGCACCCAGACCGCCAAGCTGAAGGT
GACCAAGGGTGGCCCCCTGCCCTTCGCCTGGGACATCCTGTCCCCTCAGTTCATGTACGGCTCCAAGGCC
TACGTGAAGCACCCCGCCGACATCCCCGACTACTTGAAGCTGTCCTTCCCCGAGGGCTTCAAGTGGGAGC
GCGTGATGAACTTCGAGGACGGCGGCGTGGTGACCGTGACCCAGGACTCCTCCCTGCAGGACGGCGAGTT
CATCTACAAGGTGAAGCTGCGCGGCACCAACTTCCCCTCCGACGGCCCCGTAATGCAGAAGAAGACCATG
GGCTGGGAGGCCTCCTCCGAGCGGATGTACCCCGAGGACGGCGCCCTGAAGGGCGAGATCAAGCAGAGGC
TGAAGCTGAAGGACGGCGGCCACTACGACGCTGAGGTCAAGACCACCTACAAGGCCAAGAAGCCCGTGCA
GCTGCCCGGCGCCTACAACGTCAACATCAAGTTGGACATCACCTCCCACAACGAGGACTACACCATCGTG
GAACAGTACGAACGCGCCGAGGGCCGCCACTCCACCGGCGGCATGGACGAGCTGTACAAGTCCGGACTCA
GATCTATGACTGCTGTCCATGCAGGCAACATAAACTTCAAGTGGGATCCTAAAAGTCTAGAGATCAGGAC
TCTGGCAGTTGAGAGACTGTTGGAGCCTCTTGTTACACAGGTTACAACCCTTGTAAACACCAATAGTAAA
GGGCCCTCTAATAAGAAGAGAGGTCGTTCTAAGAAGGCCCATGTTTTGGCTGCATCTGTTGAACAAGCAA
CTGAGAATTTCTTGGAGAAGGGGGATAAAATTGCGAAGGAGAGCCAGTTTCTCAAGGAGGAGCTTGTGGC
TGCTGTAGAAGATGTTCGAAAACAAGGTGATTTGATGAAGGCTGCTGCAGGAGAGTTCGCAGATGATCCC
TGCTCTTCTGTGAAGCGAGGCAACATGGTTCGGGCAGCTCGAGCTTTGCTCTCTGCTGTTACCCGGTTGC
TGATTTTGGCTGACATGGCAGATGTCTACAAATTACTTGTTCAGCTGAAAGTTGTGGAAGATGGTATCTT
GAAGTTGAGGAATGCTGGCAATGAACAAGACTTAGGAATCCAGTATAAAGCCCTAAAACCTGAAGTGGAT
AAGCTGAACATTATGGCAGCCAAAAGACAACAGGAATTGAAAGATGTTGGCCATCGTGATCAGATGGCTG
CAGCTAGAGGAATCCTGCAGAAGAACGTTCCGATCCTCTATACTGCATCCCAGGCATGCCTACAGCACCC
TGATGTCGCAGCCTATAAGGCCAACAGGGACCTGATATACAAGCAGCTGCAGCAGGCGGTCACAGGCATT
TCCAATGCAGCCCAGGCCACTGCCTCAGACGATGCCTCACAGCACCAGGGTGGAGGAGGAGGAGAACTGG
CATATGCACTCAATAACTTTGACAAACAAATCATTGTGGACCCCTTGAGCTTCAGCGAGGAGCGCTTTAG
GCCTTCCCTGGAGGAGCGTCTGGAAAGCATCATTAGTGGGGCTGCCTTGGGCGCCGACTCGTCCTGCACG
GAGGATGACCGTCGTGAGCGAATTGTGGCAGAGTGTAATGCTGTCCGCCAGGCCCTGCAGGACCTGCTTT
CGGAGTACATGGGCAATGCTGGACGTAAAGAAAGAAGTGATGCACTCAATTCTGCAATAGATAAAATGAC
CAAGAAGACCAGGGACTTGCGTAGACAGCTCCGCAAAGCTGTCATGGACCACGTTTCAGATTCTTTCCTG
GAAACCAATGTTCCACTTTTGGTATTGATTGAAGCTGCAAAGAATGGAAATGAGAAAGAAGTTAAGGAGT
ATGCCCAAGTTTTCCGTGAACATGCCAACAAATTGATTGAGGTTGCCAACTTGGCCTGTTCCATCTCAAA
TAATGAAGAAGGTGTAAAGCTTGTTCGAATGTCTGCAAGCCAGTTAGAAGCCCTCTGTCCTCAGGTTATT
AATGCTGCACTGGCTTTAGCAGCAAAACCACAGAGTAAACTGGCCCAAGAGAACATGGATCTTTTTAAAG
AACAATGGGAAAAACAAGTCCGTGTTCTCACAGATGCTGTCGATGACATTACTTCCATTGATGACTTCTT
GGCTGTCTCAGAGAATCACATTTTGGAAGATGTGAACAAATGTGTCATTGCTCTCCAAGAGAAGGATGTG
GATGGCCTGGACCGCACAGCTGGTGCAATTCGAGGCCGGGCAGCCCGGGTCATTCACGTAGTCACCTCAG
AGATGGACAACTATGAGCCAGGAGTCTACACAGAGAAGGTTCTGGAAGCCACTAAGCTGCTCTCCAACAC
AGTCATGCCACGTTTTACTGAGCAAGTAGAAGCAGCCGTGGAAGCCCTCAGCTCGGACCCTGCCCAGCCC
ATGGATGAGAATGAGTTTATCGATGCTTCCCGCCTGGTATATGATGGCATCCGGGACATCAGGAAAGCAG
TGCTGATGATAAGGACCCCTGAGGAGTTGGATGACTCTGACTTTGAGACAGAAGATTTTGATGTCAGAAG
CAGGACGAGCGTCCAGACAGAAGACGATCAGCTGATAGCTGGCCAGAGTGCCCGGGCGATCATGGCTCAG
CTTCCCCAGGAGCAAAAAGCGAAGATTGCGGAACAGGTGGCCAGCTTCCAGGAAGAAAAGAGCAAGCTGG
ATGCTGAAGTGTCCAAATGGGACGACAGTGGCAATGACATCATTGTGCTGGCCAAGCAGATGTGCATGAT
TATGATGGAGATGACAGACTTTACCCGAGGTAAAGGACCACTCAAAAATACATCGGATGTCATCAGTGCT
GCCAAGAAAATTGCTGAGGCAGGATCCAGGATGGACAAGCTTGGCCGCACCATTGCAGACCATTGCCCCG
ACTCGGCTTGCAAGCAGGACCTGCTGGCCTACCTGCAACGCATCGCCCTCTACTGCCACCAGCTGAACAT
CTGCAGCAAGGTCAAGGCCGAGGTGCAGAATCTCGGCGGGGAGCTTGTTGTCTCTGGGGTGGACAGCGCC
ATGTCCCTGATCCAGGCAGCCAAGAACTTGATGAATGCTGTGGTGCAGACAGTGAAGGCATCCTACGTCG
CCTCTACCAAATACCAAAAGTCACAGGGTATGGCTTCCCTCAACCTTCCTGCTGTGTCATGGAAGATGAA
GGCACCAGAGAAAAAGCCATTGGTGAAGAGAGAGAAACAGGATGAGACACAGACCAAGATTAAACGGGCA
TCTCAGAAGAAGCACGTGAACCCGGTGCAGGCCCTCAGCGAGTTCAAAGCTATGGACAGCATCTAAGAAT
TCTGCAGTCGACGGTACCGCGGGCCCGGGATCCACCGGATCTAGATAACTGATCATAATCAGCCATACCA
CATTTGTAGAGGTTTTACTTGCTTTAAAAAACCTCCCACACCTCCCCCTGAACCTGAAACATAAAATGAA
TGCAATTGTTGTTGTTAACTTGTTTATTGCAGCTTATAATGGTTACAAATAAAGCAATAGCATCACAAAT
TTCACAAATAAAGCATTTTTTTCACTGCATTCTAGTTGTGGTTTGTCCAAACTCATCAATGTATCTTAAC
GCGTAAATTGTAAGCGTTAATATTTTGTTAAAATTCGCGTTAAATTTTTGTTAAATCAGCTCATTTTTTA
ACCAATAGGCCGAAATCGGCAAAATCCCTTATAAATCAAAAGAATAGACCGAGATAGGGT
[37 nt withheld, positions 4471-4507]
AAAGAACGTGGACTCCAACGTCAAAGG
[49 nt withheld, positions 4535-4583]
T
[91 nt withheld, positions 4585-4675]
G
[124 nt withheld, positions 4677-4800]
CAGGTGGCACTTTTCGGGGAAATGTGCGCGGAACCCCTATTTGTTTATTTTTCTAAATACATTCAAATAT
GTATCCGCTCATGAGACAATAACCCTGATAAATGCTTCAATAATATTGAAAAAGGAAGAGTCCTGAGGCG
GAAAGAACCAGCTGTGGAATGTGTGTCAGTTAGGGTGTGGAAAGTCCCCAGGCTCCCCAGCAGGCAGAAG
TATGCAAAGCATGCATCTCAATTAGTCAGCAACCAGGTGTGGAAAGTCCCCAGGCTCCCCAGCAGGCAGA
AGTATGCAAAGCATGCATCTCAATTAGTCAGCAACCATAGTCCCGCCCCTAACTCCGCCCATCCCGCCCC
TAACTCCGCCCAGTTCCGCCCATTCTCCGCCCCATGGCTGACTAATTTTTTTTATTTATGCAGAGGCCGA
GGCCGCCTCGGCCTCTGAGCTATTCCAGAAGTAGTGAGGAGGCTTTTTTGGAGGCCTAGGCTTTTGCAAA
GATCGATCAAGAGACAGGATGAGGATCGTTTCGCATGATTGAACAAGATGGATTGCACGCAGGTTCTCCG
GCCGCTTGGGTGGAGAGGCTATTCGGCTATGACTGGGCACAACAGACAATCGGCTGCTCTGATGCCGCCG
TGTTCCGGCTGTCAGCGCAGGGGCGCCCGGTTCTTTTTGTCAAGACCGACCTGTCCGGTGCCCTGAATGA
ACTGCAAGACGAGGCAGCGCGGCTATCGTGGCTGGCCACGACGGGCGTTCCTTGCGCAGCTGTGCTCGAC
GTTGTCACTGAAGCGGGAAGGGACTGGCTGCTATTGGGCGAAGTGCCGGGGCAGGATCTCCTGTCATCTC
ACCTTGCTCCTGCCGAGAAAGTATCCATCATGGCTGATGCAATGCGGCGGCTGCATACGCTTGATCCGGC
TACCTGCCCATTCGACCACCAAGCGAAACATCGCATCGAGCGAGCACGTACTCGGATGGAAGCCGGTCTT
GTCGATCAGGATGATCTGGACGAAGAGCATCAGGGGCTCGCGCCAGCCGAACTGTTCGCCAGGCTCAAGG
CGAGCATGCCCGACGGCGAGGATCTCGTCGTGACCCATGGCGATGCCTGCTTGCCGAATATCATGGTGGA
AAATGGCCGCTTTTCTGGATTCATCGACTGTGGCCGGCTGGGTGTGGCGGACCGCTATCAGGACATAGCG
TTGGCTACCCGTGATATTGCTGAAGAGCTTGGCGGCGAATGGGCTGACCGCTTCCTCGTGCTTTACGGTA
TCGCCGCTCCCGATTCGCAGCGCATCGCCTTCTATCGCCTTCTTGACGAGTTCTTCTGAGCGGGACTCTG
GGGTTCGAAATGACCGACCAAGCGACGCCCAACCTGCCATCACGAGATTTCGATTCCACCGCCGCCTTCT
ATGAAAGGTTGGGCTTCGGAATCGTTTTCCGGGACGCCGGCTGGATGATCCTCCAGCGCGGGGATCTCAT
GCTGGAGTTCTTCGCCCACCCTAGGGGGAGGCTAACTGAAACACGGAAGGAGACAATACCGGAAGGAACC
CGCGCTATGACGGCAATAAAAAGACAGAATAAAACGCACGGTGTTGGGTCGTTTGTTCATAAACGCGGGG
TTCGGTCCCAGGGCTGGCACTCTGTCGATACCCCACCGAGACCCCATTGGGGCCAATACGCCCGCGTTTC
TTCCTTTTCCCCACCCCACCCCCCAAGTTCGGGTGAAGGCCCAGGGCTCGCAGCCAACGTCGGGGCGGCA
GGCCCTGCCATAGCCTCAGGTTACTCATATATACTTTAGATTGATTTAAAACTTCATTTTTAATTTAAAA
GGATCTAGGTGAAGATCCTTTTTGATAATCTCATGACCAAAATCCCTTAACGTGAGTTTTCGTTCCACTG
AGCGTCAGACCCCGTAGAAAAGATCAAAGGATCTTCTTGAGATCCTTTTTTTCTGCGCGTAATCTGCTGC
TTGCAAACAAAAAAACCACCGCTACCAGCGGTGGTTTGTTTGCCGGATCAAGAGCTACCAACTCTTTTTC
CGAAGGTAACTGGCTTCAGCAGAGCGCAGATACCAAATACTGTTCTTCTAGTGTAGCCGTAGTTAGGCCA
CCACTTCAAGAACTCTGTAGCACCGCCTACATACCTCGCTCTGCTAATCCTGTTACCAGTGGCTGCTGCC
AGTGGCGATAAGTCGTGTCTTACCGGGTTGGACTCAAGACGATAGTTACCGGATAAGGCGCAGCGGTCGG
GCTGAACGGGGGGTTCGTGCACACAGCCCAGCTTGGAGCGAACGACCTACACCGAACTGAGATACCTACA
GCGTGAGCTATGAGAAAGCGCCACGCTTCCCGAAGGGAGAAAGGCGGACAGGTATCCGGTAAGCGGCAGG
GTCGGAACAGGAGAGCGCACGAGGGAGCTTCCAGGGGGAAACGCCTGGTATCTTTATAGTCCTGTCGGGT
TTCGCCACCTCTGACTTGAGCGTCGATTTTTGTGATGCTCGTCAGGGGGGCGGAGCCTATGGAAAAACGC
CAGCAACGCGGCCTTTTTACGGTTCCTGGCCTTTTGCTGGCCTTTTGCTCACATGTTCTTTCCTGCGTTA
TCCCCTGATTCTGTGGATAACCGTATTACCGCCATGCAT
