>Addgene plasmid #178648 | pmcherry α-catenin M319G/R326E | depositor partial sequence | sequence record 346851 | alpha-catenin insert
AGATCTATGACTGCTGTCCATGCAGGCAACATAAACTTCAAGTGGGATCCTAAAAGTCTAGAGATCAGGA
CTCTGGCAGTTGAGAGACTGTTGGAGCCTCTTGTTACACAGGTTACAACCCTTGTAAACACCAATAGTAA
AGGGCCCTCTAATAAGAAGAGAGGTCGTTCTAAGAAGGCCCATGTTTTGGCTGCATCTGTTGAACAAGCA
ACTGAGAATTTCTTGGAGAAGGGGGATAAAATTGCGAAGGAGAGCCAGTTTCTCAAGGAGGAGCTTGTGG
CTGCTGTAGAAGATGTTCGAAAACAAGGTGATTTGATGAAGGCTGCTGCAGGAGAGTTCGCAGATGATCC
CTGCTCTTCTGTGAAGCGAGGCAACATGGTTCGGGCAGCTCGAGCTTTGCTCTCTGCTGTTACCCGGTTG
CTGATTTTGGCTGACATGGCAGATGTCTACAAATTACTTGTTCAGCTGAAAGTTGTGGAAGATGGTATCT
TGAAGTTGAGGAATGCTGGCAATGAACAAGACTTAGGAATCCAGTATAAAGCCCTAAAACCTGAAGTGGA
TAAGCTGAACATTATGGCAGCCAAAAGACAACAGGAATTGAAAGATGTTGGCCATCGTGATCAGATGGCT
GCAGCTAGAGGAATCCTGCAGAAGAACGTTCCGATCCTCTATACTGCATCCCAGGCATGCCTACAGCACC
CTGATGTCGCAGCCTATAAGGCCAACAGGGACCTGATATACAAGCAGCTGCAGCAGGCGGTCACAGGCAT
TTCCAATGCAGCCCAGGCCACTGCCTCAGACGATGCCTCACAGCACCAGGGTGGAGGAGGAGGAGAACTG
GCATATGCACTCAATAACTTTGACAAACAAATCATTGTGGACCCCTTGAGCTTCAGCGAGGAGCGCTTTA
GGCCTTCCCTGGAGGAGCGTCTGGAAAGCATCATTAGTGGGGCTGCCTTGGGCGCCGACTCGTCCTGCAC
GGAGGATGACCGTCGTGAGCGAATTGTGGCAGAGTGTAATGCTGTCCGCCAGGCCCTGCAGGACCTGCTT
TCGGAGTACATGGGCAATGCTGGACGTAAAGAAAGAAGTGATGCACTCAATTCTGCAATAGATAAAATGA
CCAAGAAGACCAGGGACTTGCGTAGACAGCTCCGCAAAGCTGTCATGGACCACGTTTCAGATTCTTTCCT
GGAAACCAATGTTCCACTTTTGGTATTGATTGAAGCTGCAAAGAATGGAAATGAGAAAGAAGTTAAGGAG
TATGCCCAAGTTTTCCGTGAACATGCCAACAAATTGATTGAGGTTGCCAACTTGGCCTGTTCCATCTCAA
ATAATGAAGAAGGTGTAAAGCTTGTTCGAATGTCTGCAAGCCAGTTAGAAGCCCTCTGTCCTCAGGTTAT
TAATGCTGCACTGGCTTTAGCAGCAAAACCACAGAGTAAACTGGCCCAAGAGAACATGGATCTTTTTAAA
GAACAATGGGAAAAACAAGTCCGTGTTCTCACAGATGCTGTCGATGACATTACTTCCATTGATGACTTCT
TGGCTGTCTCAGAGAATCACATTTTGGAAGATGTGAACAAATGTGTCATTGCTCTCCAAGAGAAGGATGT
GGATGGCCTGGACCGCACAGCTGGTGCAATTCGAGGCCGGGCAGCCCGGGTCATTCACGTAGTCACCTCA
GAGATGGACAACTATGAGCCAGGAGTCTACACAGAGAAGGTTCTGGAAGCCACTAAGCTGCTCTCCAACA
CAGTCATGCCACGTTTTACTGAGCAAGTAGAAGCAGCCGTGGAAGCCCTCAGCTCGGACCCTGCCCAGCC
CATGGATGAGAATGAGTTTATCGATGCTTCCCGCCTGGTATATGATGGCATCCGGGACATCAGGAAAGCA
GTGCTGATGATAAGGACCCCTGAGGAGTTGGATGACTCTGACTTTGAGACAGAAGATTTTGATGTCAGAA
GCAGGACGAGCGTCCAGACAGAAGACGATCAGCTGATAGCTGGCCAGAGTGCCCGGGCGATCATGGCTCA
GCTTCCCCAGGAGCAAAAAGCGAAGATTGCGGAACAGGTGGCCAGCTTCCAGGAAGAAAAGAGCAAGCTG
GATGCTGAAGTGTCCAAATGGGACGACAGTGGCAATGACATCATTGTGCTGGCCAAGCAGATGTGCATGA
TTATGATGGAGATGACAGACTTTACCCGAGGTAAAGGACCACTCAAAAATACATCGGATGTCATCAGTGC
TGCCAAGAAAATTGCTGAGGCAGGATCCAGGATGGACAAGCTTGGCCGCACCATTGCAGACCATTGCCCC
GACTCGGCTTGCAAGCAGGACCTGCTGGCCTACCTGCAACGCATCGCCCTCTACTGCCACCAGCTGAACA
TCTGCAGCAAGGTCAAGGCCGAGGTGCAGAATCTCGGCGGGGAGCTTGTTGTCTCTGGGGTGGACAGCGC
CATGTCCCTGATCCAGGCAGCCAAGAACTTGATGAATGCTGTGGTGCAGACAGTGAAGGCATCCTACGTC
GCCTCTACCAAATACCAAAAGTCACAGGGTATGGCTTCCCTCAACCTTCCTGCTGTGTCATGGAAGATGA
AGGCACCAGAGAAAAAGCCATTGGTGAAGAGAGAGAAACAGGATGAGACACAGACCAAGATTAAACGGGC
ATCTCAGAAGAAGCACGTGAACCCGGTGCAGGCCCTCAGCGAGTTCAAAGCTATGGACAGCATCTAAGAA
TTC
